Addgene plasmid #218664: pHMTc-FBF-2 (121-632)
Purpose: Expression of MBP:6xHIS:FBF-2(121-632)
Depositing lab: Judith Kimble. Depositing organization: University of Wisconsin, Madison. Publication: PUF partner interactions at a conserved interface shape the RNA-binding landscape and cell fate in Caenorhabditis elegans. Carrick BH, Crittenden SL, Chen F, Linsley M, Woodworth J, Kroll-Conner P, Ferdous AS, Keles S, Wickens M, Kimble J. Dev Cell. 2024 Mar 11;59(5):661-675.e7. doi: 10.1016/j.devcel.2024.01.005. Epub 2024 Jan 29. PubMed 38290520.
Backbone
  Vector backbone: pHMTC
  Backbone size w/o insert (bp): 7688
  Total vector size (bp): 8199
  Vector type: Bacterial Expression
Growth in bacteria
  Bacterial resistance: Ampicillin, 100 μg/mL
  Growth temperature: 37°C
  Growth strain: DH5alpha
  Copy number: High Copy
Gene/Insert
  Gene/Insert name: fbf-2 (alt name: BH97)
  Species: C. elegans (nematode)
  Insert size (bp): 511
  Mutation: amino acids 121-632 only
  Entrez Gene: fbf-2 (a.k.a. CELE_F21H12.5)
  Tag / fusion protein: MBP-6xHIS (N terminal on insert)
  Cloning method: Restriction Enzyme; 5′ cloning site Eco RI (unknown if destroyed); 3′ cloning site Sal I (unknown if destroyed)
  Sequencing primers: 5′ gtcgcaaattgtcgcggcga; 3′ tcgccgcgacaatttgcgac
Terms and licenses: Academic/Nonprofit Terms; Industry Terms: Not Available to Industry
How to cite: pHMTc-FBF-2 (121-632) was a gift from Judith Kimble (Addgene plasmid # 218664 ; http://n2t.net/addgene:218664 ; RRID:Addgene_218664)
