[The description below was written by a language model from this plasmid's Addgene catalogue record and pLannotate feature annotations shown in this document.]
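Description:
pHMTc-FBF-2 (121-632) is a bacterial expression plasmid built on the pHMTC backbone for producing a tagged fragment of the C. elegans PUF-family RNA-binding protein FBF-2 in E. coli. It replicates from a ColE1/pMB1-type origin and is selected with ampicillin through the bla (AmpR) gene. The catalogue lists it as high copy, although the feature table also shows the pBR322-derived rop gene and bom region, elements normally associated with copy-number restraint and mobilisation. An M13 phage origin is also present, which in principle allows single-stranded DNA production.

Expression is driven by the hybrid tac promoter with a downstream lac operator. The plasmid carries its own lacI gene under the lacIq promoter, so transcription is repressed until induced with IPTG. The open reading frame begins with a short His-tag-containing segment, annotated as a capTEV fragment. This is followed by a signal-sequence-free maltose binding protein that stays in the cytosol, a TEV protease recognition site, and then the fbf-2 fragment encoding residues 121-632. The MBP and 6xHis tags allow affinity purification on amylose or nickel resin and can aid solubility, and the TEV site permits removal of the tags afterwards. A residual lacZα fragment lies downstream, and the rrnB T1 and T2 terminators end transcription.

The recorded insert size of 511 appears to reflect the amino acid count rather than base pairs, since the annotated fbf-2 coding region spans about 1.5 kb. The insert was cloned between EcoRI and SalI sites. The record supports use for recombinant FBF-2 protein production, in the context of work on PUF protein partner interactions and RNA binding.
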