Features (pLannotate 1.2.2; 21 found; start..end, strand, type, name):
    733..875     -  misc_feature   bom: basis of mobility region from pBR322
    977..1168    -  CDS            rop: Rop protein, which maintains plasmids at low copy number; rop
   1185..1565    +  CDS            YPB1_ECOLX: Protein predicted: Swiss-Prot protein existence level 4. From Escherichia coli.
   1664..1741    +  promoter       lacIq promoter: lacI (mutant); In the lacIq allele, a single base change in the promoter boosts expression of the lacI gene about 10-fold.
   1742..2824    +  CDS            lacI: lac repressor; lacI; The lac repressor binds to the lac operator to inhibit transcription in E. coli. This inhibition can be relieved by adding lactose or isopropyl-β-D-thiogalactopyranoside (IPTG).
   2837..2858    +  protein_bind   CAP binding site: CAP binding activates transcription in the presence of cAMP. E. coli catabolite activator protein
   2877..2894    +  promoter       tet promoter (fragment): E. coli promoter for tetracycline efflux protein gene
   3067..3095    +  promoter       tac promoter: strong E. coli promoter; hybrid between the trp and lac UV5 promoters
   3103..3119    +  protein_bind   lac operator: The lac repressor binds to the lac operator to inhibit transcription in E. coli. This inhibition can be relieved by adding lactose or isopropyl-β-D-thiogalactopyranoside (IPTG). lac repressor encoded by lacI
   3190..3209    +  CDS            capTEV™ (fragment): composite tag for in vivo biotinylation, TEV protease cleavage, and 6xHis tagging
   3210..4310    +  CDS            MBP: maltose binding protein from E. coli; malE (mutated); This version of the gene does not encode a signal sequence, so MBP will remain in the cytosol.
   4365..4385    +  CDS            TEV site: tobacco etch virus (TEV) protease recognition and cleavage site
   4392..5924    +  CDS            fbf-2 (fragment): FBF2_CAEEL - Experimental evidence at protein level: Swiss-Prot protein existence level 1. Involved in the control of stem cells and sex determination in the C.elegans hermaphrodite germline (PubMed:9393998). May also play a role in the hermaphrodite germline proliferation and oogenesis (PubMed:15454534, PubMed:27864381). By binding to the 3'-UTR, represses phosphatase lip-1 expression in the distal part of the germline mitotic zone (PubMed:16319922). Binds specifically to the regulatory region of fem-3 3'-UTR and mediates the sperm/oocyte switch (PubMed:9393998). Negatively regulates gld-3 ex
   5950..6104    +  CDS            lacZα (fragment): LacZα fragment of β-galactosidase; lacZ fragment
   6197..6312    +  ncRNA          5S rRNA: Accession: RF00001 - 5S ribosomal RNA
   6316..6402    +  terminator     rrnB T1 terminator: Escherichia coli rrnB; transcription terminator T1 from the E. coli rrnB gene
   6494..6521    +  terminator     rrnB T2 terminator: transcription terminator T2 from the E. coli rrnB gene
   6540..6631    +  promoter       AmpR promoter: bla
   6632..7492    +  CDS            AmpR: β-lactamase; bla; confers resistance to ampicillin, carbenicillin, and related antibiotics
   7534..8047    -  rep_origin     M13 ori (sequence partly withheld): M13 bacteriophage origin of replication; arrow indicates direction of (+) strand synthesis
   8158..547     +  rep_origin     ori (across the origin): high-copy-number ColE1/pMB1/pBR322/pUC origin of replication
>Addgene plasmid #218664 | pHMTc-FBF-2 (121-632) | addgene full sequence | sequence record 440078 | Addgene NGS Result
AAAAAAACCACCGCTACCAGCGGTGGTTTGTTTGCCGGATCAAGAGCTACCAACTCTTTTTCCGAAGGTA
ACTGGCTTCAGCAGAGCGCAGATACCAAATACTGTCCTTCTAGTGTAGCCGTAGTTAGGCCACCACTTCA
AGAACTCTGTAGCACCGCCTACATACCTCGCTCTGCTAATCCTGTTACCAGTGGCTGCTGCCAGTGGCGA
TAAGTCGTGTCTTACCGGGTTGGACTCAAGACGATAGTTACCGGATAAGGCGCAGCGGTCGGGCTGAACG
GGGGGTTCGTGCACACAGCCCAGCTTGGAGCGAACGACCTACACCGAACTGAGATACCTACAGCGTGAGC
TATGAGAAAGCGCCACGCTTCCCGAAGGGAGAAAGGCGGACAGGTATCCGGTAAGCGGCAGGGTCGGAAC
AGGAGAGCGCACGAGGGAGCTTCCAGGGGGAAACGCCTGGTATCTTTATAGTCCTGTCGGGTTTCGCCAC
CTCTGACTTGAGCGTCGATTTTTGTGATGCTCGTCAGGGGGGCGGAGCCTATGGAAAAACGCCAGCAACG
CGGCCTTTTTACGGTTCCTGGCCTTTTGCTGGCCTTTTGCTCACATGTTCTTTCCTGCGTTATCCCCTGA
TTCTGTGGATAACCGTATTACCGCCTTTGAGTGAGCTGATACCGCTCGCCGCAGCCGAACGACCGAGCGC
AGCGAGTCAGTGAGCGAGGAAGCGGAAGAGCGCCTGATGCGGTATTTTCTCCTTACGCATCTGTGCGGTA
TTTCACACCGCATATATGGTGCACTCTCAGTACAATCTGCTCTGATGCCGCATAGTTAAGCCAGTATACA
CTCCGCTATCGCTACGTGACTGGGTCATGGCTGCGCCCCGACACCCGCCAACACCCGCTGACGCGCCCTG
ACGGGCTTGTCTGCTCCCGGCATCCGCTTACAGACAAGCTGTGACCGTCTCCGGGAGCTGCATGTGTCAG
AGGTTTTCACCGTCATCACCGAAACGCGCGAGGCAGCTGCGGTAAAGCTCATCAGCGTGGTCGTGCAGCG
ATTCACAGATGTCTGCCTGTTCATCCGCGTCCAGCTCGTTGAGTTTCTCCAGAAGCGTTAATGTCTGGCT
TCTGATAAAGCGGGCCATGTTAAGGGCGGTTTTTTCCTGTTTGGTCACTGATGCCTCCGTGTAAGGGGGA
TTTCTGTTCATGGGGGTAATGATACCGATGAAACGAGAGAGGATGCTCACGATACGGGTTACTGATGATG
AACATGCCCGGTTACTGGAACGTTGTGAGGGTAAACAACTGGCGGTATGGATGCGGCGGGACCAGAGAAA
AATCACTCAGGGTCAATGCCAGCGCTTCGTTAATACAGATGTAGGTGTTCCACAGGGTAGCCAGCAGCAT
CCTGCGATGCAGATCCGGAACATAATGGTGCAGGGCGCTGACTTCCGCGTTTCCAGACTTTACGAAACAC
GGAAACCGAAGACCATTCATGTTGTTGCTCAGGTCGCAGACGTTTTGCAGCAGCAGTCGCTTCACGTTCG
CTCGCGTATCGGTGATTCATTCTGCTAACCAGTAAGGCAACCCCGCCAGCCTAGCCGGGTCCTCAACGAC
AGGAGCACGATCATGCGCACCCGTGGCCAGGACCCAACGCTGCCCGAAATTCCGACACCATCGAATGGTG
CAAAACCTTTCGCGGTATGGCATGATAGCGCCCGGAAGAGAGTCAATTCAGGGTGGTGAATGTGAAACCA
GTAACGTTATACGATGTCGCAGAGTATGCCGGTGTCTCTTATCAGACCGTTTCCCGCGTGGTGAACCAGG
CCAGCCACGTTTCTGCGAAAACGCGGGAAAAAGTGGAAGCGGCGATGGCGGAGCTGAATTACATTCCCAA
CCGCGTGGCACAACAACTGGCGGGCAAACAGTCGTTGCTGATTGGCGTTGCCACCTCCAGTCTGGCCCTG
CACGCGCCGTCGCAAATTGTCGCGGCGATTAAATCTCGCGCCGATCAACTGGGTGCCAGCGTGGTGGTGT
CGATGGTAGAACGAAGCGGCGTCGAAGCCTGTAAAGCGGCGGTGCACAATCTTCTCGCGCAACGCGTCAG
TGGGCTGATCATTAACTATCCGCTGGATGACCAGGATGCCATTGCTGTGGAAGCTGCCTGCACTAATGTT
CCGGCGTTATTTCTTGATGTCTCTGACCAGACACCCATCAACAGTATTATTTTCTCCCATGAAGACGGTA
CGCGACTGGGCGTGGAGCATCTGGTCGCATTGGGTCACCAGCAAATCGCGCTGTTAGCGGGCCCATTAAG
TTCTGTCTCGGCGCGTCTGCGTCTGGCTGGCTGGCATAAATATCTCACTCGCAATCAAATTCAGCCGATA
GCGGAACGGGAAGGCGACTGGAGTGCCATGTCCGGTTTTCAACAAACCATGCAAATGCTGAATGAGGGCA
TCGTTCCCACTGCGATGCTGGTTGCCAACGATCAGATGGCGCTGGGCGCAATGCGCGCCATTACCGAGTC
CGGGCTGCGCGTTGGTGCGGATATCTCAGTAGTGGGATACGACGATACCGAAGACAGCTCATGTTATATC
CCGCCGTTAACCACCATCAAACAGGATTTTCGCCTGCTGGGGCAAACCAGCGTGGACCGCTTGCTGCAAC
TCTCTCAGGGCCAGGCGGTGAAGGGCAATCAGCTGTTGCCCGTCTCACTGGTGAAAAGAAAAACCACCCT
GGCGCCCAATACGCAAACCGCCTCTCCCCGCGCGTTGGCCGATTCATTAATGCAGCTGGCACGACAGGTT
TCCCGACTGGAAAGCGGGCAGTGAGCGCAACGCAATTAATGTAAGTTAGCTCACTCATTAGGCACAATTC
TCATGTTTGACAGCTTATCATCGACTGCACGGTGCACCAATGCTTCTGGCGTCAGGCAGCCATCGGAAGC
TGTGGTATGGCTGTGCAGGTCGTAAATCACTGCATAATTCGTGTCGCTCAAGGCGCACTCCCGTTCTGGA
TAATGTTTTTTGCGCCGACATCATAACGGTTCTGGCAAATATTCTGAAATGAGCTGTTGACAATTAATCA
TCGGCTCGTATAATGTGTGGAATTGTGAGCGGATAACAATTTCACACAGGAAACAGCCAGTCCGTTTAGG
TGTTTTCACGAGCACTTCACCAACAAGGACCATAGCATATGCATCATCATCATCATCATATGAAAATCGA
AGAAGGTAAACTGGTAATCTGGATTAACGGCGATAAAGGCTATAACGGTCTCGCTGAAGTCGGTAAGAAA
TTCGAGAAAGATACCGGAATTAAAGTCACCGTTGAGCATCCGGATAAACTGGAAGAGAAATTCCCACAGG
TTGCGGCAACTGGCGATGGCCCTGACATTATCTTCTGGGCACACGACCGCTTTGGTGGCTACGCTCAATC
TGGCCTGTTGGCTGAAATCACCCCGGACAAAGCGTTCCAGGACAAGCTGTATCCGTTTACCTGGGATGCC
GTACGTTACAACGGCAAGCTGATTGCTTACCCGATCGCTGTTGAAGCGTTATCGCTGATTTATAACAAAG
ATCTGCTGCCGAACCCGCCAAAAACCTGGGAAGAGATCCCGGCGCTGGATAAAGAACTGAAAGCGAAAGG
TAAGAGCGCGCTGATGTTCAACCTGCAAGAACCGTACTTCACCTGGCCGCTGATTGCTGCTGACGGGGGT
TATGCGTTCAAGTATGAAAACGGCAAGTACGACATTAAAGACGTGGGCGTGGATAACGCTGGCGCGAAAG
CGGGTCTGACCTTCCTGGTTGACCTGATTAAAAACAAACACATGAATGCAGACACCGATTACTCCATCGC
AGAAGCTGCCTTTAATAAAGGCGAAACAGCGATGACCATCAACGGCCCGTGGGCATGGTCCAACATCGAC
ACCAGCAAAGTGAATTATGGTGTAACGGTACTGCCGACCTTCAAGGGTCAACCATCCAAACCGTTCGTTG
GCGTGCTGAGCGCAGGTATTAACGCCGCCAGTCCGAACAAAGAGCTGGCAAAAGAGTTCCTCGAAAACTA
TCTGCTGACTGATGAAGGTCTGGAAGCGGTTAATAAAGACAAACCGCTGGGTGCCGTAGCGCTGAAGTCT
TACGAGGAAGAGTTGGCGAAAGATCCACGTATTGCCGCCACTATGGAAAACGCCCAGAAAGGTGAAATCA
TGCCGAACATCCCGCAGATGTCCGCTTTCTGGTATGCCGTGCGTACTGCGGTGATCAACGCCGCCAGCGG
TCGTCAGACTGTCGATGAAGCCCTGAAAGACGCGCAGACTAATTCGAGCTCGAACAACAACAACAATAAC
AATAACAACAACCTCGGGATCGAGGAAAACCTGTATTTTCAGGGCGAATTCTTTTCACAAAATGTCCGAT
GTTTCTCTGCGGATATTGATCGTAGCAAGAGCTATGGTTCTTCAAAACACTACCATTTGAAATATTCGAG
ACCCGCTCTGTCGAGGAACTCTAGATCATTCACAAGATCAAACAATGTGCTGCCAACCTGGTCCTTGGAT
TCCAATGGTGAAATGCGTTCAAGATTGTCGCTCTCTGAAGTTTTGGATAGTGGCGATTTAATGAAGTTTG
CCGTTGACAAAACTGGGTGCCAGTTCCTAGAAAAGGCAGTGAAGGGCAGCCTGACATCTTATCAGAAGTT
CCAATTGTTTGAACAAGTTATTGGGAGAAAAGATGATTTCCTTAAATTGAGCACGAACATCTTTGGAAAT
TATTTGGTACAAAGCGTTATTGGAATTTCATTGGCAACTAATGATGACGGATACACAAAGCGACAAGAAA
AGTTGAAGAACTTCATCAGTTCCCAAATGACAGATATGTGCTTGGACAAATTTGCGTGTCGTGTTATCCA
ATCCAGTCTCCAGAACATGGATTTATCCCTTGCGTGTAAACTTGTTCAAGCTCTACCTCGTGATGCTCGT
CTTATCGCAATCTGTGTTGATCAAAATGCCAATCACGTCATTCAGAAAGTCGTAGCAGTCATCCCACTGA
AGAATTGGGAGTTTATTGTGGATTTCGTTGCCACCCCAGAGCACCTCCGTCAGATTTGTTCTGATAAGTA
TGGGTGCCGTGTTGTGCAAACTATTATCGAAAAGCTCACTGCTGATTCAATGAACGTTGATTTAACTTCC
GCTGCTCAAAATCTTCGTGAACGAGCGCTCCAACGACTCATGACTTCTGTGACTAATCGGTGCCAAGAAT
TAGCTACGAACGAGTATGCCAATTACATAATACAGCATATTGTATCCAATGATGATCTGGCCGTTTATCG
GGAATGTATCATAGAGAAATGCCTCATGCGCAACCTTCTTTCGTTGTCCCAGGAAAAGTTTGCTTCTCAT
GTTGTTGAGAAAGCATTCCTACATGCACCATTGGAACTTCTTGCCGAAATGATGGACGAGATTTTCGACG
GATACATTCCACATCCGGACACGGGAAAAGATGCCCTCGATATCATGATGTTCCATCAATTCGGAAACTA
CGTCGTTCAATGCATGCTGACTATTTGCTGTGATGCTGTGTCTGGAAGACGGCAAACGAAAGAAGGAGGC
TATGACCATGCAATCTCATTCCAGGATTGGCTGAAAAAGTTGCACTCGAGAGTTACGAAAGAAAGGCATC
GCTTGTCAAGGTTCTCATCCGGCAAAAAGATGATCGAGACGCTTGCCAATCTCCGTTCAACTCATCCGAT
TTATGAACTCCAATCTTCGGGACACGATTCATTCAAGACGGATTACTTCAGTACTGCTTCCGAGCACGAT
GGTCCGGAGTTGGAGAAGAATGGGATCGAGGAAGGAAGCCTGATGCTAGAGCCACGGAGCAATAAGTCTT
CAGTCTCTGTCAAATTTTCTTCTTCCGGTAGTCACGGCGATGATTAAGTCGACCTGCAGGCAAGCTTGGC
ACTGGCCGTCGTTTTACAACGTCGTGACTGGGAAAACCCAGGCGTTACCCAACTTAATCGCCTTGCAGCA
CATCCCCCTTTCGCCAGCTGGCGTAATAGCGAAGAGGCCCGCACCGATCGCCCTTCCCAACAGTTGCGCA
GCCTGAATGGCGAATGGCAGCTTGGCTGTTTTGGCGGATGAGATAAGATTTTCAGCCTGATACAGATTAA
ATCAGAACGCAGAAGCGGTCTGATAAAACAGAATTTGCCTGGCGGCAGTAGCGCGGTGGTCCCACCTGAC
CCCATGCCGAACTCAGAAGTGAAACGCCGTAGCGCCGATGGTAGTGTGGGGTCTCCCCATGCGAGAGTAG
GGAACTGCCAGGCATCAAATAAAACGAAAGGCTCAGTCGAAAGACTGGGCCTTTCGTTTTATCTGTTGTT
TGTCGGTGAACGCTCTCCTGAGTAGGACAAATCCGCCGGGAGCGGATTTGAACGTTGCGAAGCAACGGCC
CGGAGGGTGGCGGGCAGGACGCCCGCCATAAACTGCCAGGCATCAAATTAAGCAGAAGGCCATCCTGACG
GATGGCCTTTTTGCGTTTCTACAAACTCTTTTGTTTATTTTTCTAAATACATTCAAATATGTATCCGCTC
ATGAGACAATAACCCTGATAAATGCTTCAATAATATTGAAAAAGGAAGAGTATGAGTATTCAACATTTCC
GTGTCGCCCTTATTCCCTTTTTTGCGGCATTTTGCCTTCCTGTTTTTGCTCACCCAGAAACGCTGGTGAA
AGTAAAAGATGCTGAAGATCAGTTGGGTGCACGAGTGGGTTACATCGAACTGGATCTCAACAGCGGTAAG
ATCCTTGAGAGTTTTCGCCCCGAAGAACGTTTCCCAATGATGAGCACTTTTAAAGTTCTGCTATGTGGCG
CGGTATTATCCCGTGTTGACGCCGGGCAAGAGCAACTCGGTCGCCGCATACACTATTCTCAGAATGACTT
GGTTGAGTACTCACCAGTCACAGAAAAGCATCTTACGGATGGCATGACAGTAAGAGAATTATGCAGTGCT
GCCATAACCATGAGTGATAACACTGCGGCCAACTTACTTCTGACAACGATCGGAGGACCGAAGGAGCTAA
CCGCTTTTTTGCACAACATGGGGGATCATGTAACTCGCCTTGATCGTTGGGAACCGGAGCTGAATGAAGC
CATACCAAACGACGAGCGTGACACCACGATGCCTGTAGCAATGGCAACAACGTTGCGCAAACTATTAACT
GGCGAACTACTTACTCTAGCTTCCCGGCAACAATTAATAGACTGGATGGAGGCGGATAAAGTTGCAGGAC
CACTTCTGCGCTCGGCCCTTCCGGCTGGCTGGTTTATTGCTGATAAATCTGGAGCCGGTGAGCGTGGGTC
TCGCGGTATCATTGCAGCACTGGGGCCAGATGGTAAGCCCTCCCGTATCGTAGTTATCTACACGACGGGG
AGTCAGGCAACTATGGATGAACGAAATAGACAGATCGCTGAGATAGGTGCCTCACTGATTAAGCATTGGT
AACTGTCAGACCAAGTTTACTCATATATACTTTAGATTGATT
[38 nt withheld, positions 7533-7570]
A
[37 nt withheld, positions 7572-7608]
ATTTTGTTAAAATTCGCGTTAAATTTTTGTTAAATCAGCTCATTTTTTAACCAATAGGCCGAAATCGGCA
AAATCCCTTATAAATCAAAAGAATAGACCGAGATAGGGT
[37 nt withheld, positions 7718-7754]
AAAGAACGTGGACTCCAACGTCAAAGG
[141 nt withheld, positions 7782-7922]
G
[82 nt withheld, positions 7924-8005]
A
[42 nt withheld, positions 8007-8048]
AAAGGATCTAGGTGAAGATCCTTTTTGATAATCTCATGACCAAAATCCCTTAACGTGAGTTTTCGTTCCA
CTGAGCGTCAGACCCCGTAGAAAAGATCAAAGGATCTTCTTGAGATCCTTTTTTTCTGCGCGTAATCTGC
TGCTTGCAAAC
